>Addgene plasmid #41005 | pEF5/FRT-DEST EVC2-Flag | addgene partial sequence | sequence record 55629 | BGH_rev
ATCGAGACCGAGGAGAGGGTTAGGGATAGGCTTACCTTCGAACCGCGGGCCCTCTAGACTCGAGCGGCCG
CCACTGTGCTGGATATCAACCACTTTGTACAAGAAAGCTGGGTCTAGATATCTCGACTCACTTGTCATCG
TCGTCCTTGTAATCTCCGCCAGATCCTGGTGTTCCGCCACGCGTGTCCAAGCCCAAGGCCCTGTTGGCCT
TCTTGGCATTCAGGAAATTCTTTTTCCTCCTGGGAGGAACACGCAAAGAGATCTCGGGCTCCCTTGGGCT
TCTGAATACAAAGATCTTTTCTCCCGTGTTTAATATGTCCATAGCGTCTGCCCCAGTGATGGGGATGGGA
GCCAGTTCTCCAATGGGTTCTAGGGACAGGTGTGGCCAGCTTCCTTTCCCAGGAAACATCACCCTCTCCT
GGACGGGAACATATATCTTCTTCAATATGCGCTCCTTCTTCTGGCGGGCCCAGAGCATCCTCTCCAGTCC
TTGACTCACCAGATCTGCTCTGAATCTGCTGTCCAAAACCTTCCACCAAACTTGGTGTTTCCTCCTCTTG
CTCTGCTCTGCCTGAGCCTGCTCACCACTGCTCTCATTCTCAGCTGTGTGGTCGGAGTGCTTCTCACTGA
CTGCGTCCAGCAGGGCCAGTAGCTGAGGCTGTGAAGCCGCTGGAAGCACCACACTCAGGAGTCGCAGTAG
TGTGCTGCCTGGTACCATTGTCATCCTTGAGAGGTATGACACCAGCCTCAGTCCCTGGCTGCAAAGGCTG
GCCATGGTGTCAGCTTCAATGCTTTCCAGA
