[The description below was written by a language model from this plasmid's Addgene catalogue record.]
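Description:
pEF5/FRT-DEST EVC2-Flag is a mammalian expression plasmid built on Invitrogen's pEF5/FRT/V5-DEST, a Gateway destination vector from the Flp-In system. The backbone is listed at about 7.5 kb and the complete plasmid at about 11.2 kb. It is maintained in E. coli as a high-copy plasmid under ampicillin selection, and hygromycin is the recorded selectable marker for mammalian cells. No feature table accompanies the record, so the exact positions and identities of regulatory elements cannot be confirmed here. As the backbone name indicates, vectors of this family generally drive the insert from the human EF-1α promoter and carry an FRT site. That site allows Flp recombinase to integrate the plasmid at a single defined FRT locus in a Flp-In host cell line. Integration typically activates the hygromycin resistance gene, which yields isogenic stable lines with uniform, moderate expression.

The payload is the mouse Ellis van Creveld syndrome 2 (EVC2) coding sequence, an insert of roughly 3.7 kb, with a Flag epitope fused at its C terminus. The tag allows detection by immunoblotting or immunofluorescence and supports affinity purification of the protein. Because the Flag tag is recorded as being on the insert, the backbone's V5 epitope is presumably not part of the expressed protein, though the record does not say so explicitly. The associated publication concerns a Smoothened-Evc2 complex that transduces the Hedgehog signal at primary cilia. This fits use of the construct for stable or transient expression of tagged Evc2 to study its ciliary localization, its protein interactions and its role in Hedgehog signalling.
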