Addgene plasmid #41005: pEF5/FRT-DEST EVC2-Flag
Depositing lab: Rajat Rohatgi. Depositing organization: Stanford University. Publication: A Smoothened-Evc2 Complex Transduces the Hedgehog Signal at Primary Cilia. Dorn KV, Hughes CE, Rohatgi R. Dev Cell. 2012 Sep 12. pii: S1534-5807(12)00323-1. doi: 10.1016/j.devcel.2012.07.004. PubMed 22981989.
Backbone
  Vector backbone: pEF5/FRT/V5-DEST
  Backbone manufacturer: Invitrogen
  Backbone size w/o insert (bp): 7500
  Total vector size (bp): 11200
  Vector type: Mammalian Expression
  Selectable markers: Hygromycin
Growth in bacteria
  Bacterial resistance: Ampicillin, 100 μg/mL
  Growth temperature: 37°C
  Growth strain: DH5alpha
  Copy number: High Copy
Gene/Insert
  Gene/Insert name: Ellis van Creveld syndrome 2 (alt name: EVC2)
  Species: M. musculus (mouse)
  Insert size (bp): 3659
  Entrez Gene: EVC2 (a.k.a. LBN, WAD)
  Tag / fusion protein: Flag (C terminal on insert)
Terms and licenses: Academic/Nonprofit Terms; Industry Terms: Not Available to Industry
How to cite: pEF5/FRT-DEST EVC2-Flag was a gift from Rajat Rohatgi (Addgene plasmid # 41005 ; http://n2t.net/addgene:41005 ; RRID:Addgene_41005)
